>Addgene plasmid #115375 | LOC5570885 Cardioacceleratory peptide receptor | addgene full sequence | sequence record 221247 | Addgene NGS Result
GTGTGTCAGTTAGGGTGTGGAAAGTCCCCAGGCTCCCCAGCAGGCAGAAGTATGCAAAGCATGCATCTCA
ATTAGTCAGCAACCAGGTGTGGAAAGTCCCCAGGCTCCCCAGCAGGCAGAAGTATGCAAAGCATGCATCT
CAATTAGTCAGCAACCATAGTCCCGCCCCTAACTCCGCCCATCCCGCCCCTAACTCCGCCCAGTTCCGCC
CATTCTCCGCCCCATGGCTGACTAATTTTTTTTATTTATGCAGAGGCCGAGGCCGCCTCGGCCTCTGAGC
TATTCCAGAAGTAGTGAGGAGGCTTTTTTGGAGGCCTAGGCTTTTGCAAAAAGCTCCTCGATCGAGGGGC
TCGCATCTCTCCTTCACGCGCCCGCCGCCCTACCTGAGGCCGCCATCCACGCCGGTTGAGTCGCGTTCTG
CCGCCTCCCGCCTGTGGTGCCTCCTGAACTGCGTCCGCCGTCTAGGTAAGTTTAAAGCTCAGGTCGAGAC
CGGGCCTTTGTCCGGCGCTCCCTTGGAGCCTACCTAGACTCAGCCGGCTCTCCACGCTTTGCCTGACCCT
GCTTGCTCAACTCTACGTCTTTGTTTCGTTTTCTGTTCTGCGCCGTTACAGATCCAAGCTCTGAAAAACC
AGAAAGTTAACTGGTAAGTTTAGTCTTTTTGTCTTTTATTTCAGGTCCCGGATCCGGTGGTGGTGCAAAT
CAAAGAACTGCTCCTCAGTGGATGTTGCCTTTACTTCTAGGCCTGTACGGAAGTGTTACTTCTGCTCTAA
AAGCTGCGGAATTCCGGAATTTCCTCGAGATGCTGTCACTCGTTGTCTGGGCTTACCTTCGCCATTACGC
CACCACACATTTGCTTGAGCAACATTCCAGCCTCAACGAACCTCAGCAAGAATTCCTCGATAAGCTCGGG
ACCCACTTGGACACCCACCATCATGTCGCTACCGTGCAAGGCAACCAGAGTCATCAATATTGGCGTAATG
ATACCACCACTTCTGGCTGCAGAGTGAATTTGACCTCGTTCTTCCGTCATATCCCGCTGAGTGCTCGACG
AGGTGTCAACTTGTGGACTTGGGTGGACTTGGGCGGCTGGATTGGGGTCGTAAATCTTAATCACTGCTGT
GCCGCCAACGAGGGTCCTGCTTCTACTATTATGAGATTTGGTGATAACAGCAGCAATTTGTCGTCGTTGC
TAACCGAACAGAGTGCTAACATTGAAGTGAGTGCCGCAGGAAGCACTTCCGGTGGTCAGGTGTCGTCTTT
GGTGGATCACGTCGCCTCCGCCACGAGTGCCACGAGTGCTAGTGAGACAAACATTAACGACAGTGTGGTG
GGTGTAGTTGGGCGTCCTTCCGGTGTCGGTGGGGCAGAGGATGCGTTTAGTATGAACATCACTCCGGCAC
TTTCTCAGGTTTTATTAGCGCCAACCTCGGCGAGCGGTTCCGGAGCCATCATATCGGTTGCTGCTGCCAC
GGTCACCAAAGTCGGTCCTGCCAATGACAACGTGACGAGTGAGGAGATAAATTCATTTTATTTTTATGAG
CATATTTTTTTTTCTTTCCAGACTGAACAATTTGCAGTATTATGGGCACTTTTCACCGTGATTGTGCTGG
GAAACTCGGCCGTGCTGGTCACGCTGCTGCTGAACAAGAACCGCAAGTCCCGAATGAACTTCTTCATCAA
ACAGTTGGCGATAGCAGATTTATGCGTGGGTTTGCTCAGCGTGCTGACGGATATTATTTGGCGGATGACG
GTATCCTGGAAGGCCGGAAACGTCGCTTGCAAGGCAATCCGCTTCGCCCAGGCCAGCGTCACCTACGCAT
CAACCTATGTCCTGGTGGCTCTCAGCATCGACCGGTACGATGCCATCACGCATCCGATGAACTTCTCCGG
CTGTTGGAATCGCGCACGTCGGTTGGTAGCAGCAGCCTGGAGTTTAAGTGCACTTTTCTCACTTCCAATT
TTTTATCTCTATCAGGAGAAATCAATACAGGGAAGGAAACAGTGCTGGATTGACCTGGGCGAGGCTTGGC
GGTGGCAGGTTTACATGTGCTGGGTGGCCAGTTCCCTGTTTGTCCTGCCAGCACTGATCATCTCAGCATG
TTATGCAATCATCGTCAAGACAATTTGGGCCAAGGGAGCAATTATGGGACCAATCGATCGAACTCGAAAT
GGAATGGCAGATTTAGCCAGCAGACGGGCGAGCTCCAGGGGCATCATTCCAAAGGCAAAAGTAAAAACAG
TCAAGATGACTATTGTGATAGTGATAGTATTCGTCCTCTGCTGGTCGCCGTACATCGTGTTTGACCTGTT
GCAAGTGTTTGGCCAGATTCCGGACACGCAAACCAATATTGCGATTGCAACGTTTATCCAAAGCCTGGCG
CCGCTCAACTCGGCTGCCAACCCACTCATCTACTGTCTCTTCTCGACGCAAGTGTGTCGAATGATAAAAC
GACTTCCCCCATTTCGGTGGCTGCTGTCTTCGGAATGGTGCTGTAAAAACCCGGACGGTTCCTCGGGCCG
AGGTCCACTTCGCAACGGTATGGTGCTAAACGGGGGCCAAAGGCTGCAGAACAACAACAGTAGCGACTCG
ATGCGAACGTTGACCACCTCGCTGACGATTTCACAGCGGTCCTGCATCAGGCCATCGCGGGTCGTCATCG
TCGAGCGACCGAAAGTTGCCCTCGCCATGTCCGAAGTTTGAGCGGCCGCTAGACTAGTCTAGAGAAAAAA
CCTCCCACACCTCCCCCTGAACCTGAAACATAAAATGAATGCAATTGTTGTTGTTAACTTGTTTATTGCA
GCTTATAATGGTTACAAATAAAGCAATAGCATCACAAATTTCACAAATAAAGCATTTTTTTCACTGCATT
CTAGTTGTGGTTTGTCCAAACTCATCAATGTATCTTATCATGTCTGGATCCCCGGGTACCGAGCTCGAAT
TAATTCCTCTTCCGCTTCCTCGCTCACTGACTCGCTGCGCTCGGTCGTTCGGCTGCGGCGAGCGGTATCA
GCTCACTCAAAGGCGGTAATACGGTTATCCACAGAATCAGGGGATAACGCAGGAAAGAACATGTGAGCAA
AAGGCCAGCAAAAGGCCAGGAACCGTAAAAAGGCCGCGTTGCTGGCGTTTTTCCATAGGCTCCGCCCCCC
TGACGAGCATCACAAAAATCGACGCTCAAGTCAGAGGTGGCGAAACCCGACAGGACTATAAAGATACCAG
GCGTTTCCCCCTGGAAGCTCCCTCGTGCGCTCTCCTGTTCCGACCCTGCCGCTTACCGGATACCTGTCCG
CCTTTCTCCCTTCGGGAAGCGTGGCGCTTTCTCATAGCTCACGCTGTAGGTATCTCAGTTCGGTGTAGGT
CGTTCGCTCCAAGCTGGGCTGTGTGCACGAACCCCCCGTTCAGCCCGACCGCTGCGCCTTATCCGGTAAC
TATCGTCTTGAGTCCAACCCGGTAAGACACGACTTATCGCCACTGGCAGCAGCCACTGGTAACAGGATTA
GCAGAGCGAGGTATGTAGGCGGTGCTACAGAGTTCTTGAAGTGGTGGCCTAACTACGGCTACACTAGAAG
AACAGTATTTGGTATCTGCGCTCTGCTGAAGCCAGTTACCTTCGGAAAAAGAGTTGGTAGCTCTTGATCC
GGCAAACAAACCACCGCTGGTAGCGGTGGTTTTTTTGTTTGCAAGCAGCAGATTACGCGCAGAAAAAAAG
GATCTCAAGAAGATCCTTTGATCTTTTCTACGGGGTCTGACGCTCAGTGGAACGAAAACTCACGTTAAGG
GATTTTGGTCATGAGATTATCAAAAAGGATCTTCACCTAGATCCTTTTAAATTAAAAATGAAGTTTTAAA
TCAATCTAAAGTATATATGAGTAAACTTGGTCTGACAGTTACCAATGCTTAATCAGTGAGGCACCTATCT
CAGCGATCTGTCTATTTCGTTCATCCATAGTTGCCTGACTCCCCGTCGTGTAGATAACTACGATACGGGA
GGGCTTACCATCTGGCCCCAGTGCTGCAATGATACCGCGAGACCCACGCTCACCGGCTCCAGATTTATCA
GCAATAAACCAGCCAGCCGGAAGGGCCGAGCGCAGAAGTGGTCCTGCAACTTTATCCGCCTCCATCCAGT
CTATTAATTGTTGCCGGGAAGCTAGAGTAAGTAGTTCGCCAGTTAATAGTTTGCGCAACGTTGTTGCCAT
TGCTACAGGCATCGTGGTGTCACGCTCGTCGTTTGGTATGGCTTCATTCAGCTCCGGTTCCCAACGATCA
AGGCGAGTTACATGATCCCCCATGTTGTGCAAAAAAGCGGTTAGCTCCTTCGGTCCTCCGATCGTTGTCA
GAAGTAAGTTGGCCGCAGTGTTATCACTCATGGTTATGGCAGCACTGCATAATTCTCTTACTGTCATGCC
ATCCGTAAGATGCTTTTCTGTGACTGGTGAGTACTCAACCAAGTCATTCTGAGAATAGTGTATGCGGCGA
CCGAGTTGCTCTTGCCCGGCGTCAATACGGGATAATACCGCGCCACATAGCAGAACTTTAAAAGTGCTCA
TCATTGGAAAACGTTCTTCGGGGCGAAAACTCTCAAGGATCTTACCGCTGTTGAGATCCAGTTCGATGTA
ACCCACTCGTGCACCCAACTGATCTTCAGCATCTTTTACTTTCACCAGCGTTTCTGGGTGAGCAAAAACA
GGAAGGCAAAATGCCGCAAAAAAGGGAATAAGGGCGACACGGAAATGTTGAATACTCATACTCTTCCTTT
TTCAATATTATTGAAGCATTTATCAGGGTTATTGTCTCATGAGCGGATACATATTTGAATGTATTTAGAA
AAATAAACAAATAGGGGTTCCGCGCACATTTCCCCGAAAAGTGCCACCTGCAAGCTTGGCTGTGGAAT
Features (pLannotate 1.2.2; 8 found; start..end, strand, type, name):
      1..330     +  promoter       SV40 promoter: SV40 enhancer and early promoter
    346..614     +  LTR            5' LTR (truncated): truncated 5' long terminal repeat (LTR) from human T-cell leukemia virus (HTLV) type 1
    644..740     +  intron         SV40 intron: modified SV40 intron with splice donor and acceptor sites
   1253..2695    +  CDS            CCAP-R: CCAPR_DROME - Also known as CcapR. Experimental evidence at transcript level: Swiss-Prot protein existence level 2. Binds to the cardioactive peptide (CCAP), which is a neuropeptide. From Drosophila melanogaster (Fruit fly).
   2786..2920    +  polyA_signal   SV40 poly(A) signal: SV40 polyadenylation signal
   3130..3718    -  rep_origin     ori: high-copy-number ColE1/pMB1/pBR322/pUC origin of replication
   3889..4749    -  CDS            AmpR: β-lactamase; bla; confers resistance to ampicillin, carbenicillin, and related antibiotics
   4750..4854    -  promoter       AmpR promoter: bla
