[The description below was written by a language model from this plasmid's Addgene catalogue record and pLannotate feature annotations shown in this document.]
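Description:
LOC5570885 Cardioacceleratory peptide receptor is a mammalian expression plasmid built on the pME18s backbone that carries the coding sequence of an Aedes aegypti G protein-coupled neuropeptide receptor (gene LOC5570885, also known as AAEL008655 or GPRVPR2). The sequenced construct is about 4.9 kb. It is propagated in E. coli through a high-copy ColE1/pUC-type origin and selected with ampicillin through a β-lactamase gene driven by its own bla promoter. No mammalian selection marker is annotated, which is consistent with transient transfection use.

Expression relies on the composite promoter arrangement of this backbone. The SV40 enhancer and early promoter is followed by a truncated HTLV-1 5' LTR segment and a modified SV40 intron with splice donor and acceptor sites. Together these elements boost transcription and transcript processing in mammalian cells. The receptor open reading frame lies downstream and is terminated by an SV40 polyadenylation signal. The automated annotation labels this ORF by similarity to the Drosophila melanogaster CCAP receptor, which binds the crustacean cardioactive peptide. This is a homology match and not the actual source, since the record gives the insert species as Ae. aegypti. No epitope tags or reporters are annotated. The record lists Gateway as the cloning method, but the depositor comments say the coding sequence was inserted using NotI and XhoI sites, and no att sites appear in the feature table.

The stated purpose is to express the mosquito receptor in mammalian cells. The associated publication concerns small-molecule agonists of an Ae. aegypti neuropeptide Y receptor, so the plasmid may have served in heterologous assays of receptor activity or ligand specificity, though the record does not state its specific role.
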