Addgene plasmid #115375: LOC5570885 Cardioacceleratory peptide receptor
Purpose: Expresses Ae. aegypti receptor in mammalian cells
Depositing lab: Leslie Vosshall. Depositing organization: Rockefeller University. Publication: Small-Molecule Agonists of Ae. aegypti Neuropeptide Y Receptor Block Mosquito Biting. Duvall LB, Ramos-Espiritu L, Barsoum KE, Glickman JF, Vosshall LB. Cell. 2019 Feb 7;176(4):687-701.e5. doi: 10.1016/j.cell.2018.12.004. PubMed 30735632.
Backbone
  Vector backbone: pME18s
  Vector type: Mammalian Expression
Growth in bacteria
  Bacterial resistance: Ampicillin, 100 μg/mL
  Growth temperature: 37°C
  Growth strain: DH5alpha
  Copy number: High Copy
Gene/Insert
  Gene/Insert name: LOC5570885 Cardioacceleratory peptide receptor
  Species: Aedes aegypti
  Entrez Gene: LOC5570885 (a.k.a. AaeL_AAEL008655, AAEL008655, GPRVPR2)
  Cloning method: Gateway Cloning
Terms and licenses: Academic/Nonprofit Terms; Industry Terms: Not Available to Industry
Depositor comments: The neuropeptide CDS was inserted into the pME18s plasmid using NotI and XhoI sites.
How to cite: LOC5570885 Cardioacceleratory peptide receptor was a gift from Leslie Vosshall (Addgene plasmid # 115375 ; http://n2t.net/addgene:115375 ; RRID:Addgene_115375)
