>Addgene plasmid #115375 | LOC5570885 Cardioacceleratory peptide receptor | depositor partial sequence | sequence record 217381 | neuropeptide CDS
ATGCTGTCACTCGTTGTCTGGGCTTACCTTCGCCATTACGCCACCACACATTTGCTTGAGCAACATTCCA
GCCTCAACGAACCTCAGCAAGAATTCCTCGATAAGCTCGGGACCCACTTGGACACCCACCATCATGTCGC
TACCGTGCAAGGCAACCAGAGTCATCAATATTGGCGTAATGATACCACCACTTCTGGCTGCAGAGTGAAT
TTGACCTCGTTCTTCCGTCATATCCCGCTGAGTGCTCGACGAGGTGTCAACTTGTGGACTTGGGTGGACT
TGGGCGGCTGGATTGGGGTCGTAAATCTTAATCACTGCTGTGCCGCCAACGAGGGTCCTGCTTCTACTAT
TATGAGATTTGGTGATAACAGCAGCAATTTGTCGTCGTTGCTAACCGAACAGAGTGCTAACATTGAAGTG
AGTGCCGCAGGAAGCACTTCCGGTGGTCAGGTGTCGTCTTTGGTGGATCACGTCGCCTCCGCCACGAGTG
CCACGAGTGCTAGTGAGACAAACATTAACGACAGTGTGGTGGGTGTAGTTGGGCGTCCTTCCGGTGTCGG
TGGGGCAGAGGATGCGTTTAGTATGAACATCACTCCGGCACTTTCTCAGGTTTTATTAGCGCCAACCTCG
GCGAGCGGTTCCGGAGCCATCATATCGGTTGCTGCTGCCACGGTCACCAAAGTCGGTCCTGCCAATGACA
ACGTGACGAGTGAGGAGATAAATTCATTTTATTTTTATGAGCATATTTTTTTTTCTTTCCAGACTGAACA
ATTTGCAGTATTATGGGCACTTTTCACCGTGATTGTGCTGGGAAACTCGGCCGTGCTGGTCACGCTGCTG
CTGAACAAGAACCGCAAGTCCCGAATGAACTTCTTCATCAAACAGTTGGCGATAGCAGATTTATGCGTGG
GTTTGCTCAGCGTGCTGACGGATATTATTTGGCGGATGACGGTATCCTGGAAGGCCGGAAACGTCGCTTG
CAAGGCAATCCGCTTCGCCCAGGCCAGCGTCACCTACGCATCAACCTATGTCCTGGTGGCTCTCAGCATC
GACCGGTACGATGCCATCACGCATCCGATGAACTTCTCCGGCTGTTGGAATCGCGCACGTCGGTTGGTAG
CAGCAGCCTGGAGTTTAAGTGCACTTTTCTCACTTCCAATTTTTTATCTCTATCAGGAGAAATCAATACA
GGGAAGGAAACAGTGCTGGATTGACCTGGGCGAGGCTTGGCGGTGGCAGGTTTACATGTGCTGGGTGGCC
AGTTCCCTGTTTGTCCTGCCAGCACTGATCATCTCAGCATGTTATGCAATCATCGTCAAGACAATTTGGG
CCAAGGGAGCAATTATGGGACCAATCGATCGAACTCGAAATGGAATGGCAGATTTAGCCAGCAGACGGGC
GAGCTCCAGGGGCATCATTCCAAAGGCAAAAGTAAAAACAGTCAAGATGACTATTGTGATAGTGATAGTA
TTCGTCCTCTGCTGGTCGCCGTACATCGTGTTTGACCTGTTGCAAGTGTTTGGCCAGATTCCGGACACGC
AAACCAATATTGCGATTGCAACGTTTATCCAAAGCCTGGCGCCGCTCAACTCGGCTGCCAACCCACTCAT
CTACTGTCTCTTCTCGACGCAAGTGTGTCGAATGATAAAACGACTTCCCCCATTTCGGTGGCTGCTGTCT
TCGGAATGGTGCTGTAAAAACCCGGACGGTTCCTCGGGCCGAGGTCCACTTCGCAACGGTATGGTGCTAA
ACGGGGGCCAAAGGCTGCAGAACAACAACAGTAGCGACTCGATGCGAACGTTGACCACCTCGCTGACGAT
TTCACAGCGGTCCTGCATCAGGCCATCGCGGGTCGTCATCGTCGAGCGACCGAAAGTTGCCCTCGCCATG
TCCGAAGTTTGA
